Addgene plasmid #194874: pHEE401_GV_MOD
Purpose: mCherry selection in Arabidopsis seeds in T1 and T2
Depositing lab: Wolfgang Busch. Depositing organization: Salk Institute for Biological Studies. Publication: ClearDepth: a simple, robust, and low-cost method to assess root depth in soil. Ruiz Rosquete M, Gonzalez J, Wertz K, Gonzalez N, Baez M, Wang L, Zhang L, Patil S, Funaro L, Busch W. Plant J. 2025 Jan;121(1):e17177. doi: 10.1111/tpj.17177. Epub 2024 Dec 8. PubMed 39645605.
Backbone
  Vector backbone: pHEE401E
  Vector type: CRISPR
  Selectable markers: Hygromycin
Growth in bacteria
  Bacterial resistance: Kanamycin, 50 μg/mL
  Growth temperature: 37°C
  Growth strain: DH5alpha
  Copy number: High Copy
Gene/Insert
  Gene/Insert name: Cas9
  Species: A. thaliana (mustard weed)
  Insert size (bp): 19400
  Promoter: egg cell-specific
  Cloning method: Ligation Independent Cloning
  Sequencing primers: 5′ atggattacaaggaccacgacggg; 3′ gaagaagaagtga
Terms and licenses: Academic/Nonprofit Terms; Industry Terms: Not Available to Industry
How to cite: pHEE401_GV_MOD was a gift from Wolfgang Busch (Addgene plasmid # 194874 ; http://n2t.net/addgene:194874 ; RRID:Addgene_194874)
