[The description below was written by a language model from this plasmid's Addgene catalogue record and pLannotate feature annotations shown in this document.]
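Description:
pHEE401_GV_MOD is a 19.4 kb binary T-DNA vector for CRISPR/Cas9 genome editing in Arabidopsis thaliana, derived from the pHEE401E backbone. It replicates in E. coli through a high-copy ColE1/pUC-type origin and is selected with kanamycin (aphA-3). The pVS1 oriV, RepA and StaA elements provide replication and stable maintenance in Agrobacterium, which delivers the region between the nopaline-type right and left border repeats into the plant. A pBR322 bom site is also present in the backbone.

Within the T-DNA, a Streptococcus pyogenes Cas9 coding sequence preceded by a FLAG epitope fragment is terminated by the pea rbcS-E9 terminator. The catalogue entry states that it is driven by an egg cell-specific promoter, although the feature table does not annotate this promoter. Such expression is generally intended to favour editing very early in development, reducing mosaicism in first-generation plants. Upstream lies a guide RNA scaffold preceded by a spectinomycin/streptomycin resistance fragment with integron promoter remnants. This likely serves as a placeholder that is replaced when a guide sequence is cloned in, but the record does not say so, and no guide promoter or target spacer is annotated.

The modification implied by the name is a CaMV 35S promoter-driven fusion of the Arabidopsis aquaporin PIP2-1 (PIP2A) to mCherry, ended by the NOS terminator, giving a red fluorescent marker. A hygromycin phosphotransferase cassette under the enhanced 35S promoter with the CaMV poly(A) signal provides conventional plant selection. According to the stated purpose, mCherry fluorescence in seeds is used for selection in T1 and T2. This would allow transformants to be picked visually and, presumably, transgene-free segregants to be identified later.
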