Features (pLannotate 1.2.2; 30 found; start..end, strand, type, name):
      1..25      -  misc_feature   RB T-DNA repeat: right border repeat from nopaline C58 T-DNA
     91..245     -  CDS            lacZα (fragment): LacZα fragment of β-galactosidase; lacZ fragment
    695..718     +  promoter       Pc promoter (fragment): intI1 (promoter lies within the coding sequence); class 1 integron promoter
    894..950     +  CDS            GmR (fragment): gentamycin acetyltransferase; aacC1; confers resistance to gentamycin
    961..1748    +  CDS            SmR (fragment): aminoglycoside adenylyltransferase (Murphy, 1985); aadA; confers resistance to spectinomycin and streptomycin
   1900..1975    +  misc_RNA       gRNA scaffold: guide RNA scaffold for the Streptococcus pyogenes CRISPR/Cas9 system
   3587..3606    +  CDS            2xFLAG (fragment): two tandem FLAG® epitope tags
   3662..7762    +  CDS            cas9: CAS9_STRP1 - Also known as csn1 From Streptococcus pyogenes serotype M1.
   7820..8452    +  terminator     E9 terminator: terminator and polyadenylation signal from the pea rbcS-E9 gene
   8506..8851    +  promoter       CaMV 35S promoter: strong constitutive promoter from cauliflower mosaic virus
   8803..8849    +  promoter       minimal CaMV 35S promoter: minimal 35S promoter from cauliflower mosaic virus
   8891..9751    +  CDS            PIP2-1: PIP21_ARATH - Also known as PIP2A. Experimental evidence at protein level: Swiss-Prot protein existence level 1. Water channel required to facilitate the transport of water across cell membrane. Probably involved in root water uptake. Its function is impaired by Hg(2+). From Arabidopsis thaliana (Mouse-ear cress).
   9758..10467   +  CDS            mCherry (fragment): monomeric derivative of DsRed fluorescent protein (Shaner et al., 2004) mammalian codon-optimized
  10487..10739   +  terminator     NOS terminator: nopaline synthase terminator and poly(A) signal
  10777..10799   -  protein_bind   lac operator (fragment): The lac repressor binds to the lac operator to inhibit transcription in E. coli. This inhibition can be relieved by adding lactose or isopropyl-β-D-thiogalactopyranoside (IPTG). lac repressor encoded by lacI
  10803..10833   -  promoter       lac promoter: promoter for the E. coli lac operon
  10848..10869   -  protein_bind   CAP binding site: CAP binding activates transcription in the presence of cAMP. E. coli catabolite activator protein
  10882..10970   -  CDS            lacI (fragment): lac repressor; lacI; The lac repressor binds to the lac operator to inhibit transcription in E. coli. This inhibition can be relieved by adding lactose or isopropyl-β-D-thiogalactopyranoside (IPTG).
  11060..11736   +  promoter       CaMV 35S promoter (enhanced): cauliflower mosaic virus 35S promoter with a duplicated enhancer region
  11803..12828   +  CDS            HygR: hygromycin B phosphotransferase confers resistance to hygromycin
  12869..13043   +  polyA_signal   CaMV poly(A) signal: cauliflower mosaic virus polyadenylation signal
  13121..13145   -  misc_feature   LB T-DNA repeat: left border repeat from nopaline C58 T-DNA
  13570..14364   +  CDS            KanR: aminoglycoside phosphotransferase; aphA-3; confers resistance to kanamycin
  14451..15039   +  rep_origin     ori: high-copy-number ColE1/pMB1/pBR322/pUC origin of replication
  15225..15365   -  misc_feature   bom: basis of mobility region from pBR322
  15467..15506   -  CDS            rop (fragment): Rop protein, which maintains plasmids at low copy number; rop
  15709..15903   -  rep_origin     pVS1 oriV: origin of replication for the Pseudomonas plasmid pVS1 (Heeb et al., 2000)
  15969..17042   -  CDS            pVS1 RepA: replication protein from the Pseudomonas plasmid pVS1 (Heeb et al., 2000)
  17471..18100   -  CDS            pVS1 StaA: stability protein from the Pseudomonas plasmid pVS1 (Heeb et al., 2000)
  18660..19061   -  CDS            Y4CG_SINFN (fragment): Protein inferred from homology: Swiss-Prot protein existence level 3. From Sinorhizobium fredii (strain NBRC 101917 / NGR234).
>Addgene plasmid #194874 | pHEE401_GV_MOD | addgene full sequence | sequence record 388719 | Addgene NGS Result
GTTTACCCGCCAATATATCCTGTCAAACACTGATAGTTTAAACTGAAGGCGGGAAACGACAATCTGATCC
AAGCTCAAGCTGCTCTAGCATTCGCCATTCAGGCTGCGCAACTGTTGGGAAGGGCGATCGGTGCGGGCCT
CTTCGCTATTACGCCAGCTGGCGAAAGGGGGATGTGCTGCAAGGCGATTAAGTTGGGTAACGCCAGGGTT
TTCCCAGTCACGACGTTGTAAAACGACGGCCAGTGCCAAGCTTCGACTTGCCTTCCGCACAATACATCAT
TTCTTCTTAGCTTTTTTTCTTCTTCTTCGTTCATACAGTTTTTTTTTGTTTATCAGCTTACATTTTCTTG
AACCGTAGCTTTCGTTTTCTTCTTTTTAACTTTCCATTCGGAGTTTTTGTATCTTGTTTCATAGTTTGTC
CCAGGATTAGAATGATTAGGCATCGAACCTTCAAGAATTTGATTGAATAAAACATCTTCATTCTTAAGAT
ATGAAGATAATCTTCAAAAGGCCCCTGGGAATCTGAAAGAAGAGAAGCAGGCCCATTTATATGGGAAAGA
ACAATAGTATTTCTTATATAGGCCCATTTAAGTTGAAAACAATCTTCAAAAGTCCCACATCGCTTAGATA
AGAAAACGAAGCTGAGTTTATATACAGCTAGAGTCGAAGTAGTGATTGGGAGACCAACCCAGTGGACATA
AGCCTGTTCGGTTCGTAAGCTGTAATGCAAGTAGCGTATGCGCTCACGCAACTGGTCCAGAACCTTGACC
GAACGCAGCGGTGGTAACGGCGCAGTGGCGGTTTTCATGGCTTGTTATGACTGTTTTTTTGGGGTACAGT
CTATGCCTCGGGCATCCAAGCAGCAAGCGCGTTACGCCGTGGGTCGATGTTTGATGTTATGGAGCAGCAA
CGATGTTACGCAGCAGGGCAGTCGCCCTAAAACAAAGTTAAACATCATGGGGGAAGCGGTGATCGCCGAA
GTATCGACTCAACTATCAGAGGTAGTTGGCGTCATCGAGCGCCATCTCGAACCGACGTTGCTGGCCGTAC
ATTTGTACGGCTCCGCAGTGGATGGCGGCCTGAAGCCACACAGTGATATTGATTTGCTGGTTACGGTGAC
CGTAAGGCTTGATGAAACAACGCGGCGAGCTTTGATCAACGACCTTTTGGAAACTTCGGCTTCCCCTGGA
GAGAGCGAGATTCTCCGCGCTGTAGAAGTCACCATTGTTGTGCACGACGACATCATTCCGTGGCGTTATC
CAGCTAAGCGCGAACTGCAATTTGGAGAATGGCAGCGCAATGACATTCTTGCAGGTATCTTCGAGCCAGC
CACGATCGACATTGATCTGGCTATCTTGCTGACAAAAGCAAGAGAACATAGCGTTGCCTTGGTAGGTCCA
GCGGCGGAGGAACTCTTTGATCCGGTTCCTGAACAGGATCTATTTGAGGCGCTAAATGAAACCTTAACGC
TATGGAACTCGCCGCCCGACTGGGCTGGCGATGAGCGAAATGTAGTGCTTACGTTGTCCCGCATTTGGTA
CAGCGCAGTAACCGGCAAAATCGCGCCGAAGGATGTCGCTGCCGACTGGGCAATGGAGCGCCTGCCGGCC
CAGTATCAGCCCGTCATACTTGAAGCTAGACAGGCTTATCTTGGACAAGAAGAAGATCGCTTGGCCTCGC
GCGCAGATCAGTTGGAAGAATTTGTCCACTACGTGAAAGGCGAGATCACCAAGGTAGTCGGCAAATAATG
TCTAGCTAGAAATTCGTTCAAGCCGACGCCGCTTCGCGGCGCGGCTTAACTCAAGCGTTAGATGCACTAA
GCACATAATTGCTCACAGCCAAACTATCAGGTCAAGTCTGCTTTTATTATTTTTAAGCGTGCATAATAAG
CCGGTCTCGGTTTTAGAGCTAGAAATAGCAAGTTAAAATAAGGCTAGTCCGTTATCAACTTGAAAAAGTG
GCACCGAGTCGGTGCTTTTTTTTGCAAAATTTTCCAGATCGATTTCTTCTTCCTCTGTTCTTCGGCGTTC
AATTTCTGGGGTTTTCTCTTCGTTTTCTGTAACTGAAACCTAAAATTTGACCTAAAAAAAATCTCAAATA
ATATGATTCAGTGGTTTTGTACTTTTCAGTTAGTTGAGTTTTGCAGTTCCGATGAGATAAACCAATACCA
TGGTTATACTAGTGAATAAAAGCATTTGCGTTTGGTTTATCATTGCGTTTATACAAGGACAGAGATCCAC
TGAGCTGGAATAGCTTAAAACCATTATCAGAACAAAATAAACCATTTTTTGTTAAGAATCAGAGCATAGT
AAACAACAGAAACAACCTAAGAGAGGTAACTTGTCCAAGAAGATAGCTAATTATATCTATTTTATAAAAG
TTATCATAGTTTGTAAGTCACAAAAGATGCAAATAACAGAGAAACTAGGAGACTTGAGAATATACATTCT
TGTATATTTGTATTCGAGATTGTGAAAATTTGACCATAAGTTTAAATTCTTAAAAAGATATATCTGATCT
AGGTGATGGTTATAGACTGTAATTTTACCACATGTTTAATGATGGATAGTGACACACATGACACATCGAC
AACACTATAGCATCTTATTTAGATTACAACATGAAATTTTTCTGTAATACATGTCTTTGTACATAATTTA
AAAGTAATTCCTAAGAAATATATTTATACAAGGAGTTTAAAGAAAACATAGCATAAAGTTCAATGAGTAG
TAAAAACCATATACAGTATATAGCATAAAGTTCAATGAGTTTATTACAAAAGCATTGGTTCACTTTCTGT
AACACGACGTTAAACCTTCGTCTCCAATAGGAGCGCTACTGATTCAACATGCCAATATATACTAAATACG
TTTCTACAGTCAAATGCTTTAACGTTTCATGATTAAGTGACTATTTACCGTCAATCCTTTCCCATTCCTC
CCACTAATCCAACTTTTTAATTACTCTTAAATCACCACTAAGCTAGTAACGCCTATCATGAATTAGCTCT
ACTAAATCTAGCAACCTTTCAAATTTGCAGTATTGCAGGTGTCTCTGTGTCTTTAAAATAGTTGCCTTAT
GATTTCTTCGGTTTCAAGATGATCAAATAGTTATAGATTTCATGCTCACACATGCTCATTAGATGTGTAC
ATACTTTACTTACCCAAATCTATTTTCTCGCAAAGATTTTGATGGTAAAGCTGATTTGGTTCTATTGAAC
TAAATCAAACGAGTTTCAGACTGAGTGATTCTAATCCGGCCCATTAGCCCCTAAACAGACCCACTAATTA
CGCAGCTTTTAATAGAGTAATTACACCTAGTTTACCCACTAAACCACTAAGCACTAATTATCTCACAATC
TAATGAGCTTCCCTCGTAATTACTTGGGCTTTCACTCTACCATTTATTTGTAACAGTCAAGTCTCTACTG
TCTCTATATAAACTCTCTAAAGTTAACACACAATTCTCATCACAAACAAATCAACCAAAGCAACTTCTAC
TCTTTCTTCTTTCGACCTTATCAATCTGTTGAGAAATCTAGATGGATTACAAGGACCACGACGGGGATTA
CAAGGACCACGACATTGATTACAAGGATGATGATGACAAGATGGCTCCGAAGAAGAAGAGGAAGGTTGGC
ATCCACGGGGTGCCAGCTGCTGACAAGAAGTACTCGATCGGCCTCGATATTGGGACTAACTCTGTTGGCT
GGGCCGTGATCACCGACGAGTACAAGGTGCCCTCAAAGAAGTTCAAGGTCCTGGGCAACACCGATCGGCA
TTCCATCAAGAAGAATCTCATTGGCGCTCTCCTGTTCGACAGCGGCGAGACGGCTGAGGCTACGCGGCTC
AAGCGCACCGCCCGCAGGCGGTACACGCGCAGGAAGAATCGCATCTGCTACCTGCAGGAGATTTTCTCCA
ACGAGATGGCGAAGGTTGACGATTCTTTCTTCCACAGGCTGGAGGAGTCATTCCTCGTGGAGGAGGATAA
GAAGCACGAGCGGCATCCAATCTTCGGCAACATTGTCGACGAGGTTGCCTACCACGAGAAGTACCCTACG
ATCTACCATCTGCGGAAGAAGCTCGTGGACTCCACAGATAAGGCGGACCTCCGCCTGATCTACCTCGCTC
TGGCCCACATGATTAAGTTCAGGGGCCATTTCCTGATCGAGGGGGATCTCAACCCGGACAATAGCGATGT
TGACAAGCTGTTCATCCAGCTCGTGCAGACGTACAACCAGCTCTTCGAGGAGAACCCCATTAATGCGTCA
GGCGTCGACGCGAAGGCTATCCTGTCCGCTAGGCTCTCGAAGTCTCGGCGCCTCGAGAACCTGATCGCCC
AGCTGCCGGGCGAGAAGAAGAACGGCCTGTTCGGGAATCTCATTGCGCTCAGCCTGGGGCTCACGCCCAA
CTTCAAGTCGAATTTCGATCTCGCTGAGGACGCCAAGCTGCAGCTCTCCAAGGACACATACGACGATGAC
CTGGATAACCTCCTGGCCCAGATCGGCGATCAGTACGCGGACCTGTTCCTCGCTGCCAAGAATCTGTCGG
ACGCCATCCTCCTGTCTGATATTCTCAGGGTGAACACCGAGATTACGAAGGCTCCGCTCTCAGCCTCCAT
GATCAAGCGCTACGACGAGCACCATCAGGATCTGACCCTCCTGAAGGCGCTGGTCAGGCAGCAGCTCCCC
GAGAAGTACAAGGAGATCTTCTTCGATCAGTCGAAGAACGGCTACGCTGGGTACATTGACGGCGGGGCCT
CTCAGGAGGAGTTCTACAAGTTCATCAAGCCGATTCTGGAGAAGATGGACGGCACGGAGGAGCTGCTGGT
GAAGCTCAATCGCGAGGACCTCCTGAGGAAGCAGCGGACATTCGATAACGGCAGCATCCCACACCAGATT
CATCTCGGGGAGCTGCACGCTATCCTGAGGAGGCAGGAGGACTTCTACCCTTTCCTCAAGGATAACCGCG
AGAAGATCGAGAAGATTCTGACTTTCAGGATCCCGTACTACGTCGGCCCACTCGCTAGGGGCAACTCCCG
CTTCGCTTGGATGACCCGCAAGTCAGAGGAGACGATCACGCCGTGGAACTTCGAGGAGGTGGTCGACAAG
GGCGCTAGCGCTCAGTCGTTCATCGAGAGGATGACGAATTTCGACAAGAACCTGCCAAATGAGAAGGTGC
TCCCTAAGCACTCGCTCCTGTACGAGTACTTCACAGTCTACAACGAGCTGACTAAGGTGAAGTATGTGAC
CGAGGGCATGAGGAAGCCGGCTTTCCTGTCTGGGGAGCAGAAGAAGGCCATCGTGGACCTCCTGTTCAAG
ACCAACCGGAAGGTCACGGTTAAGCAGCTCAAGGAGGACTACTTCAAGAAGATTGAGTGCTTCGATTCGG
TCGAGATCTCTGGCGTTGAGGACCGCTTCAACGCCTCCCTGGGGACCTACCACGATCTCCTGAAGATCAT
TAAGGATAAGGACTTCCTGGACAACGAGGAGAATGAGGATATCCTCGAGGACATTGTGCTGACACTCACT
CTGTTCGAGGACCGGGAGATGATCGAGGAGCGCCTGAAGACTTACGCCCATCTCTTCGATGACAAGGTCA
TGAAGCAGCTCAAGAGGAGGAGGTACACCGGCTGGGGGAGGCTGAGCAGGAAGCTCATCAACGGCATTCG
GGACAAGCAGTCCGGGAAGACGATCCTCGACTTCCTGAAGAGCGATGGCTTCGCGAACCGCAATTTCATG
CAGCTGATTCACGATGACAGCCTCACATTCAAGGAGGATATCCAGAAGGCTCAGGTGAGCGGCCAGGGGG
ACTCGCTGCACGAGCATATCGCGAACCTCGCTGGCTCGCCAGCTATCAAGAAGGGGATTCTGCAGACCGT
GAAGGTTGTGGACGAGCTGGTGAAGGTCATGGGCAGGCACAAGCCTGAGAACATCGTCATTGAGATGGCC
CGGGAGAATCAGACCACGCAGAAGGGCCAGAAGAACTCACGCGAGAGGATGAAGAGGATCGAGGAGGGCA
TTAAGGAGCTGGGGTCCCAGATCCTCAAGGAGCACCCGGTGGAGAACACGCAGCTGCAGAATGAGAAGCT
CTACCTGTACTACCTCCAGAATGGCCGCGATATGTATGTGGACCAGGAGCTGGATATTAACAGGCTCAGC
GATTACGACGTCGATCATATCGTTCCACAGTCATTCCTGAAGGATGACTCCATTGACAACAAGGTCCTCA
CCAGGTCGGACAAGAACCGGGGCAAGTCTGATAATGTTCCTTCAGAGGAGGTCGTTAAGAAGATGAAGAA
CTACTGGCGCCAGCTCCTGAATGCCAAGCTGATCACGCAGCGGAAGTTCGATAACCTCACAAAGGCTGAG
AGGGGCGGGCTCTCTGAGCTGGACAAGGCGGGCTTCATCAAGAGGCAGCTGGTCGAGACACGGCAGATCA
CTAAGCACGTTGCGCAGATTCTCGACTCACGGATGAACACTAAGTACGATGAGAATGACAAGCTGATCCG
CGAGGTGAAGGTCATCACCCTGAAGTCAAAGCTCGTCTCCGACTTCAGGAAGGATTTCCAGTTCTACAAG
GTTCGGGAGATCAACAATTACCACCATGCCCATGACGCGTACCTGAACGCGGTGGTCGGCACAGCTCTGA
TCAAGAAGTACCCAAAGCTCGAGAGCGAGTTCGTGTACGGGGACTACAAGGTTTACGATGTGAGGAAGAT
GATCGCCAAGTCGGAGCAGGAGATTGGCAAGGCTACCGCCAAGTACTTCTTCTACTCTAACATTATGAAT
TTCTTCAAGACAGAGATCACTCTGGCCAATGGCGAGATCCGGAAGCGCCCCCTCATCGAGACGAACGGCG
AGACGGGGGAGATCGTGTGGGACAAGGGCAGGGATTTCGCGACCGTCAGGAAGGTTCTCTCCATGCCACA
AGTGAATATCGTCAAGAAGACAGAGGTCCAGACTGGCGGGTTCTCTAAGGAGTCAATTCTGCCTAAGCGG
AACAGCGACAAGCTCATCGCCCGCAAGAAGGACTGGGATCCGAAGAAGTACGGCGGGTTCGACAGCCCCA
CTGTGGCCTACTCGGTCCTGGTTGTGGCGAAGGTTGAGAAGGGCAAGTCCAAGAAGCTCAAGAGCGTGAA
GGAGCTGCTGGGGATCACGATTATGGAGCGCTCCAGCTTCGAGAAGAACCCGATCGATTTCCTGGAGGCG
AAGGGCTACAAGGAGGTGAAGAAGGACCTGATCATTAAGCTCCCCAAGTACTCACTCTTCGAGCTGGAGA
ACGGCAGGAAGCGGATGCTGGCTTCCGCTGGCGAGCTGCAGAAGGGGAACGAGCTGGCTCTGCCGTCCAA
GTATGTGAACTTCCTCTACCTGGCCTCCCACTACGAGAAGCTCAAGGGCAGCCCCGAGGACAACGAGCAG
AAGCAGCTGTTCGTCGAGCAGCACAAGCATTACCTCGACGAGATCATTGAGCAGATTTCCGAGTTCTCCA
AGCGCGTGATCCTGGCCGACGCGAATCTGGATAAGGTCCTCTCCGCGTACAACAAGCACCGCGACAAGCC
AATCAGGGAGCAGGCTGAGAATATCATTCATCTCTTCACCCTGACGAACCTCGGCGCCCCTGCTGCTTTC
AAGTACTTCGACACAACTATCGATCGCAAGAGGTACACAAGCACTAAGGAGGTCCTGGACGCGACCCTCA
TCCACCAGTCGATTACCGGCCTCTACGAGACGCGCATCGACCTGTCTCAGCTCGGGGGCGACAAGCGGCC
AGCGGCGACGAAGAAGGCGGGGCAGGCGAAGAAGAAGAAGTGAGCTCAGAGCTTTCGTTCGTATCATCGG
TTTCGACAACGTTCGTCAAGTTCAATGCATCAGTTTCATTGCGCACACACCAGAATCCTACTGAGTTTGA
GTATTATGGCATTGGGAAAACTGTTTTTCTTGTACCATTTGTTGTGCTTGTAATTTACTGTGTTTTTTAT
TCGGTTTTCGCTATCGAACTGTGAAATGGAAATGGATGGAGAAGAGTTAATGAATGATATGGTCCTTTTG
TTCATTCTCAAATTAATATTATTTGTTTTTTCTCTTATTTGTTGTGTGTTGAATTTGAAATTATAAGAGA
TATGCAAACATTTTGTTTTGAGTAAAAATGTGTCAAATCGTGGCCTCTAATGACCGAAGTTAATATGAGG
AGTAAAACACTTGTAGTTGTACCATTATGCTTATTCACTAGGCAACAAATATATTTTCAGACCTAGAAAA
GCTGCAAATGTTACTGAATACAAGTATGTCCTCTTGTGTTTTAGACATTTATGAACTTTCCTTTATGTAA
TTTTCCAGAATCCTTGTCAGATTCTAATCATTGCTTTATAATTATAGTTATACTCATGGATTTGTAGTTG
AGTATGAAAATATTTTTTAATGCATTTTATGACTTGCCAATTGATTGACAACGAATTCTACTCCAAAAAT
GTCAAAGATACAGTCTCAGAAGACCAAAGGGCTATTGAGACTTTTCAACAAAGGGTAATTTCGGGAAACC
TCCTCGGATTCCATTGCCCAGCTATCTGTCACTTCATCGAAAGGACAGTAGAAAAGGAAGGTGGCTCCTA
CAAATGCCATCATTGCGATAAAGGAAAGGCTATCATTCAAGATGCCTCTGCCGACAGTGGTCCCAAAGAT
GGACCCCCACCCACGAGGAGCATCGTGGAAAAAGAAGACGTTCCAACCACGTCTTCAAAGCAAGTGGATT
GATGTGACATCTCCACTGACGTAAGGGATGACGCACAATCCCACTATCCTTCGCAAGACCCTTCCTCTAT
ATAAGGAAGTTCATTTCATTTGGAGAGGACAGCCCAGATCACTAGTCTTAAGTCCGGAGCTAGCTCTAGA
ATGGCAAAGGATGTGGAAGCCGTTCCCGGAGAAGGATTTCAGACAAGAGACTATCAAGATCCGCCACCAG
CTCCGTTTATTGATGGAGCGGAGCTAAAGAAGTGGTCTTTCTACAGAGCAGTTATCGCAGAGTTCGTAGC
CACTCTCCTCTTCTTATACATCACCGTTTTGACAGTCATCGGTTACAAGATTCAGTCCGATACTGATGCC
GGTGGCGTAGATTGCGGCGGAGTTGGAATCCTCGGTATCGCTTGGGCCTTTGGTGGTATGATCTTCATCC
TCGTCTACTGCACCGCCGGTATCTCTGGTGGTCACATTAACCCAGCGGTGACATTTGGGCTATTCTTGGC
ACGTAAAGTGTCGTTACCTAGGGCCCTATTGTACATAATCGCTCAGTGTTTGGGTGCGATTTGTGGAGTT
GGTTTTGTCAAAGCCTTCCAAAGCTCTTACTACACCCGTTACGGAGGTGGAGCCAACTCTCTAGCCGATG
GCTACAGCACAGGGACCGGTCTAGCCGCAGAGATCATTGGTACTTTCGTTCTTGTCTACACCGTCTTCTC
TGCCACTGACCCCAAACGTAGTGCCAGAGACTCCCACGTTCCGGTGTTGGCGCCACTTCCAATCGGATTT
GCCGTGTTCATGGTACATTTGGCTACCATTCCCATTACCGGAACCGGAATTAACCCGGCAAGGAGTTTCG
GAGCTGCCGTAATCTACAACAAGAGCAAGCCATGGGATGACCACTGGATATTTTGGGTTGGACCATTCAT
TGGAGCTGCGATAGCTGCATTCTACCACCAATTCGTTCTAAGAGCTTCAGGTTCTAAGTCTCTTGGATCA
TTCAGAAGTGCTGCCAACGTCGGATCCATGGTGAGCAAGGGCGAGGAGGATAACATGGCCATCATCAAGG
AGTTCATGCGCTTCAAGGTGCACATGGAGGGCTCCGTGAACGGCCACGAGTTCGAGATCGAGGGCGAGGG
CGAGGGCCGCCCCTACGAGGGCACCCAGACCGCCAAGCTGAAGGTGACCAAGGGTGGCCCCCTGCCCTTC
GCCTGGGACATCCTGTCCCCTCAGTTCATGTACGGCTCCAAGGCCTACGTGAAGCACCCCGCCGACATCC
CCGACTACTTGAAGCTGTCCTTCCCCGAGGGCTTCAAGTGGGAGCGCGTGATGAACTTCGAGGACGGCGG
CGTGGTGACCGTGACCCAGGACTCCTCCCTGCAGGACGGCGAGTTCATCTACAAGGTGAAGCTGCGCGGC
ACCAACTTCCCCTCCGACGGCCCCGTAATGCAGAAGAAGACCATGGGCTGGGAGGCCTCCTCCGAGCGGA
TGTACCCCGAGGACGGCGCCCTGAAGGGCGAGATCAAGCAGAGGCTGAAGCTGAAGGACGGCGGCCACTA
CGACGCTGAGGTCAAGACCACCTACAAGGCCAAGAAGCCCGTGCAGCTGCCCGGCGCCTACAACGTCAAC
ATCAAGTTGGACATCACCTCCCACAACGAGGACTACACCATCGTGGAACAGTACGAACGCGCCGAGGGCC
GCCACTCCACCGGCGGCATGGAGGAGCTGTACAAGTAAAGCGGCCGCCCGGCTGCAGATCGTTCAAACAT
TTGGCAATAAAGTTTCTTAAGATTGAATCCTGTTGCCGGTCTTGCGATGATTATCATATAATTTCTGTTG
AATTACGTTAAGCATGTAATAATTAACATGTAATGCATGACGTTATTTATGAGATGGGTTTTTATGATTA
GAGTCCCGCAATTATACATTTAATACGCGATAGAAAACAAAATATAGCGCGCAAACTAGGATAAATTATC
GCGCGCGGTGTCATCTATGTTACTAGATCGGAATTCGTAATCATGTCATAGCTGTTTCCTGTGTGAAATT
GTTATCCGCTCACAATTCCACACAACATACGAGCCGGAAGCATAAAGTGTAAAGCCTGGGGTGCCTAATG
AGTGAGCTAACTCACATTAATTGCGTTGCGCTCACTGCCCGCTTTCCAGTCGGGAAACCTGTCGTGCCAG
CTGCATTAATGAATCGGCCAACGCGCGGGGAGAGGCGGTTTGCGTATTGGCTAGAGCAGCTTGCCAACAT
GGTGGAGCACGACACTCTCGTCTACTCCAAGAATATCAAAGATACAGTCTCAGAAGACCAAAGGGCTATT
GAGACTTTTCAACAAAGGGTAATATCGGGAAACCTCCTCGGATTCCATTGCCCAGCTATCTGTCACTTCA
TCAAAAGGACAGTAGAAAAGGAAGGTGGCACCTACAAATGCCATCATTGCGATAAAGGAAAGGCTATCGT
TCAAGATGCCTCTGCCGACAGTGGTCCCAAAGATGGACCCCCACCCACGAGGAGCATCGTGGAAAAAGAA
GACGTTCCAACCACGTCTTCAAAGCAAGTGGATTGATGTGAACATGGTGGAGCACGACACTCTCGTCTAC
TCCAAGAATATCAAAGATACAGTCTCAGAAGACCAAAGGGCTATTGAGACTTTTCAACAAAGGGTAATAT
CGGGAAACCTCCTCGGATTCCATTGCCCAGCTATCTGTCACTTCATCAAAAGGACAGTAGAAAAGGAAGG
TGGCACCTACAAATGCCATCATTGCGATAAAGGAAAGGCTATCGTTCAAGATGCCTCTGCCGACAGTGGT
CCCAAAGATGGACCCCCACCCACGAGGAGCATCGTGGAAAAAGAAGACGTTCCAACCACGTCTTCAAAGC
AAGTGGATTGATGTGATATCTCCACTGACGTAAGGGATGACGCACAATCCCACTATCCTTCGCAAGACCC
TTCCTCTATATAAGGAAGTTCATTTCATTTGGAGAGGACACGCTGAAATCACCAGTCTCTCTCTACAAAT
CTATCTCTCTCGAGCTTTCGCAGATCCGGGGGGCAATGAGATATGAAAAAGCCTGAACTCACCGCGACGT
CTGTCGAGAAGTTTCTGATCGAAAAGTTCGACAGCGTCTCCGACCTGATGCAGCTCTCGGAGGGCGAAGA
ATCTCGTGCTTTCAGCTTCGATGTAGGAGGGCGTGGATATGTCCTGCGGGTAAATAGCTGCGCCGATGGT
TTCTACAAAGATCGTTATGTTTATCGGCACTTTGCATCGGCCGCGCTCCCGATTCCGGAAGTGCTTGACA
TTGGGGAGTTTAGCGAGAGCCTGACCTATTGCATCTCCCGCCGTTCACAGGGTGTCACGTTGCAAGACCT
GCCTGAAACCGAACTGCCCGCTGTTCTACAACCGGTCGCGGAGGCTATGGATGCGATCGCTGCGGCCGAT
CTTAGCCAGACGAGCGGGTTCGGCCCATTCGGACCGCAAGGAATCGGTCAATACACTACATGGCGTGATT
TCATATGCGCGATTGCTGATCCCCATGTGTATCACTGGCAAACTGTGATGGACGACACCGTCAGTGCGTC
CGTCGCGCAGGCTCTCGATGAGCTGATGCTTTGGGCCGAGGACTGCCCCGAAGTCCGGCACCTCGTGCAC
GCGGATTTCGGCTCCAACAATGTCCTGACGGACAATGGCCGCATAACAGCGGTCATTGACTGGAGCGAGG
CGATGTTCGGGGATTCCCAATACGAGGTCGCCAACATCTTCTTCTGGAGGCCGTGGTTGGCTTGTATGGA
GCAGCAGACGCGCTACTTCGAGCGGAGGCATCCGGAGCTTGCAGGATCGCCACGACTCCGGGCGTATATG
CTCCGCATTGGTCTTGACCAACTCTATCAGAGCTTGGTTGACGGCAATTTCGATGATGCAGCTTGGGCGC
AGGGTCGATGCGACGCAATCGTCCGATCCGGAGCCGGGACTGTCGGGCGTACACAAATCGCCCGCAGAAG
CGCGGCCGTCTGGACCGATGGCTGTGTAGAAGTACTCGCCGATAGTGGAAACCGACGCCCCAGCACTCGT
CCGAGGGCAAAGAAATAGAGTAGATGCCGACCGGGATCTGTCGATCGACAAGCTCGAGTTTCTCCATAAT
AATGTGTGAGTAGTTCCCAGATAAGGGAATTAGGGTTCCTATAGGGTTTCGCTCATGTGTTGAGCATATA
AGAAACCCTTAGTATGTATTTGTATTTGTAAAATACTTCTATCAATAAAATTTCTAATTCCTAAAACCAA
AATCCAGTACTAAAATCCAGATCCCCCGAATTAATTCGGCGTTAATTCAGTACATTAAAAACGTCCGCAA
TGTGTTATTAAGTTGTCTAAGCGTCAATTTGTTTACACCACAATATATCCTGCCACCAGCCAGCCAACAG
CTCCCCGACCGGCAGCTCGGCACAAAATCACCACTCGATACAGGCAGCCCATCAGTCCGGGACGGCGTCA
GCGGGAGAGCCGTTGTAAGGCGGCAGACTTTGCTCATGTTACCGATGCTATTCGGAAGAACGGCAACTAA
GCTGCCGGGTTTGAAACACGGATGATCTCGCGGAGGGTAGCATGTTGATTGTAACGATGACAGAGCGTTG
CTGCCTGTGATCACCGCGGTTTCAAAATCGGCTCCGTCGATACTATGTTATACGCCAACTTTGAAAACAA
CTTTGAAAAAGCTGTTTTCTGGTATTTAAGGTTTTAGAATGCAAGGAACAGTGAATTGGAGTTCGTCTTG
TTATAATTAGCTTCTTGGGGTATCTTTAAATACTGTAGAAAAGAGGAAGGAAATAATAAATGGCTAAAAT
GAGAATATCACCGGAATTGAAAAAACTGATCGAAAAATACCGCTGCGTAAAAGATACGGAAGGAATGTCT
CCTGCTAAGGTATATAAGCTGGTGGGAGAAAATGAAAACCTATATTTAAAAATGACGGACAGCCGGTATA
AAGGGACCACCTATGATGTGGAACGGGAAAAGGACATGATGCTATGGCTGGAAGGAAAGCTGCCTGTTCC
AAAGGTCCTGCACTTTGAACGGCATGATGGCTGGAGCAATCTGCTCATGAGTGAGGCCGATGGCGTCCTT
TGCTCGGAAGAGTATGAAGATGAACAAAGCCCTGAAAAGATTATCGAGCTGTATGCGGAGTGCATCAGGC
TCTTTCACTCCATCGACATATCGGATTGTCCCTATACGAATAGCTTAGACAGCCGCTTAGCCGAATTGGA
TTACTTACTGAATAACGATCTGGCCGATGTGGATTGCGAAAACTGGGAAGAAGACACTCCATTTAAAGAT
CCGCGCGAGCTGTATGATTTTTTAAAGACGGAAAAGCCCGAAGAGGAACTTGTCTTTTCCCACGGCGACC
TGGGAGACAGCAACATCTTTGTGAAAGATGGCAAAGTAAGTGGCTTTATTGATCTTGGGAGAAGCGGCAG
GGCGGACAAGTGGTATGACATTGCCTTCTGCGTCCGGTCGATCAGGGAGGATATCGGGGAAGAACAGTAT
GTCGAGCTATTTTTTGACTTACTGGGGATCAAGCCTGATTGGGAGAAAATAAAATATTATATTTTACTGG
ATGAATTGTTTTAGTACCTAGAATGCATGACCAAAATCCCTTAACGTGAGTTTTCGTTCCACTGAGCGTC
AGACCCCGTAGAAAAGATCAAAGGATCTTCTTGAGATCCTTTTTTTCTGCGCGTAATCTGCTGCTTGCAA
ACAAAAAAACCACCGCTACCAGCGGTGGTTTGTTTGCCGGATCAAGAGCTACCAACTCTTTTTCCGAAGG
TAACTGGCTTCAGCAGAGCGCAGATACCAAATACTGTCCTTCTAGTGTAGCCGTAGTTAGGCCACCACTT
CAAGAACTCTGTAGCACCGCCTACATACCTCGCTCTGCTAATCCTGTTACCAGTGGCTGCTGCCAGTGGC
GATAAGTCGTGTCTTACCGGGTTGGACTCAAGACGATAGTTACCGGATAAGGCGCAGCGGTCGGGCTGAA
CGGGGGGTTCGTGCACACAGCCCAGCTTGGAGCGAACGACCTACACCGAACTGAGATACCTACAGCGTGA
GCTATGAGAAAGCGCCACGCTTCCCGAAGGGAGAAAGGCGGACAGGTATCCGGTAAGCGGCAGGGTCGGA
ACAGGAGAGCGCACGAGGGAGCTTCCAGGGGGAAACGCCTGGTATCTTTATAGTCCTGTCGGGTTTCGCC
ACCTCTGACTTGAGCGTCGATTTTTGTGATGCTCGTCAGGGGGGCGGAGCCTATGGAAAAACGCCAGCAA
CGCGGCCTTTTTACGGTTCCTGGCCTTTTGCTGGCCTTTTGCTCACATGTTCTTTCCTGCGTTATCCCCT
GATTCTGTGGATAACCGTATTACCGCCTTTGAGTGAGCTGATACCGCTCGCCGCAGCCGAACGACCGAGC
GCAGCGAGTCAGTGAGCGAGGAAGCGGAAGAGCGCCTGATGCGGTATTTTCTCCTTACGCATCTGTGCGG
TATTTCACACCGCATATGGTGCACTCTCAGTACAATCTGCTCTGATGCCGCATAGTTAAGCCAGTATACA
CTCCGCTATCGCTACGTGACTGGGTCATGGCTGCGCCCCGACACCCGCCAACACCCGCTGACGCGCCCTG
ACGGGCTTGTCTGCTCCCGGCATCCGCTTACAGACAAGCTGTGACCGTCTCCGGGAGCTGCATGTGTCAG
AGGTTTTCACCGTCATCACCGAAACGCGCGAGGCAGGGTGCCTTGATGTGGGCGCCGGCGGTCGAGTGGC
GACGGCGCGGCTTGTCCGCGCCCTGGTAGATTGCCTGGCCGTAGGCCAGCCATTTTTGAGCGGCCAGCGG
CCGCGATAGGCCGACGCGAAGCGGCGGGGCGTAGGGAGCGCAGCGACCGAAGGGTAGGCGCTTTTTGCAG
CTCTTCGGCTGTGCGCTGGCCAGACAGTTATGCACAGGCCAGGCGGGTTTTAAGAGTTTTAATAAGTTTT
AAAGAGTTTTAGGCGGAAAAATCGCCTTTTTTCTCTTTTATATCAGTCACTTACATGTGTGACCGGTTCC
CAATGTACGGCTTTGGGTTCCCAATGTACGGGTTCCGGTTCCCAATGTACGGCTTTGGGTTCCCAATGTA
CGTGCTATCCACAGGAAACAGACCTTTTCGACCTTTTTCCCCTGCTAGGGCAATTTGCCCTAGCATCTGC
TCCGTACATTAGGAACCGGCGGATGCTTCGCCCTCGATCAGGTTGCGGTAGCGCATGACTAGGATCGGGC
CAGCCTGCCCCGCCTCCTCCTTCAAATCGTACTCCGGCAGGTCATTTGACCCGATCAGCTTGCGCACGGT
GAAACAGAACTTCTTGAACTCTCCGGCGCTGCCACTGCGTTCGTAGATCGTCTTGAACAACCATCTGGCT
TCTGCCTTGCCTGCGGCGCGGCGTGCCAGGCGGTAGAGAAAACGGCCGATGCCGGGATCGATCAAAAAGT
AATCGGGGTGAACCGTCAGCACGTCCGGGTTCTTGCCTTCTGTGATCTCGCGGTACATCCAATCAGCTAG
CTCGATCTCGATGTACTCCGGCCGCCCGGTTTCGCTCTTTACGATCTTGTAGCGGCTAATCAAGGCTTCA
CCCTCGGATACCGTCACCAGGCGGCCGTTCTTGGCCTTCTTCGTACGCTGCATGGCAACGTGCGTGGTGT
TTAACCGAATGCAGGTTTCTACCAGGTCGTCTTTCTGCTTTCCGCCATCGGCTCGCCGGCAGAACTTGAG
TACGTCCGCAACGTGTGGACGGAACACGCGGCCGGGCTTGTCTCCCTTCCCTTCCCGGTATCGGTTCATG
GATTCGGTTAGATGGGAAACCGCCATCAGTACCAGGTCGTAATCCCACACACTGGCCATGCCGGCCGGCC
CTGCGGAAACCTCTACGTGCCCGTCTGGAAGCTCGTAGCGGATCACCTCGCCAGCTCGTCGGTCACGCTT
CGACAGACGGAAAACGGCCACGTCCATGATGCTGCGACTATCGCGGGTGCCCACGTCATAGAGCATCGGA
ACGAAAAAATCTGGTTGCTCGTCGCCCTTGGGCGGCTTCCTAATCGACGGCGCACCGGCTGCCGGCGGTT
GCCGGGATTCTTTGCGGATTCGATCAGCGGCCGCTTGCCACGATTCACCGGGGCGTGCTTCTGCCTCGAT
GCGTTGCCGCTGGGCGGCCTGCGCGGCCTTCAACTTCTCCACCAGGTCATCACCCAGCGCCGCGCCGATT
TGTACCGGGCCGGATGGTTTGCGACCGCTCACGCCGATTCCTCGGGCTTGGGGGTTCCAGTGCCATTGCA
GGGCCGGCAGGCAACCCAGCCGCTTACGCCTGGCCAACCGCCCGTTCCTCCACACATGGGGCATTCCACG
GCGTCGGTGCCTGGTTGTTCTTGATTTTCCATGCCGCCTCCTTTAGCCGCTAAAATTCATCTACTCATTT
ATTCATTTGCTCATTTACTCTGGTAGCTGCGCGATGTATTCAGATAGCAGCTCGGTAATGGTCTTGCCTT
GGCGTACCGCGTACATCTTCAGCTTGGTGTGATCCTCCGCCGGCAACTGAAAGTTGACCCGCTTCATGGC
TGGCGTGTCTGCCAGGCTGGCCAACGTTGCAGCCTTGCTGCTGCGTGCGCTCGGACGGCCGGCACTTAGC
GTGTTTGTGCTTTTGCTCATTTTCTCTTTACCTCATTAACTCAAATGAGTTTTGATTTAATTTCAGCGGC
CAGCGCCTGGACCTCGCGGGCAGCGTCGCCCTCGGGTTCTGATTCAAGAACGGTTGTGCCGGCGGCGGCA
GTGCCTGGGTAGCTCACGCGCTGCGTGATACGGGACTCAAGAATGGGCAGCTCGTACCCGGCCAGCGCCT
CGGCAACCTCACCGCCGATGCGCGTGCCTTTGATCGCCCGCGACACGACAAAGGCCGCTTGTAGCCTTCC
ATCCGTGACCTCAATGCGCTGCTTAACCAGCTCCACCAGGTCGGCGGTGGCCCATATGTCGTAAGGGCTT
GGCTGCACCGGAATCAGCACGAAGTCGGCTGCCTTGATCGCGGACACAGCCAAGTCCGCCGCCTGGGGCG
CTCCGTCGATCACTACGAAGTCGCGCCGGCCGATGGCCTTCACGTCGCGGTCAATCGTCGGGCGGTCGAT
GCCGACAACGGTTAGCGGTTGATCTTCCCGCACGGCCGCCCAATCGCGGGCACTGCCCTGGGGATCGGAA
TCGACTAACAGAACATCGGCCCCGGCGAGTTGCAGGGCGCGGGCTAGATGGGTTGCGATGGTCGTCTTGC
CTGACCCGCCTTTCTGGTTAAGTACAGCGATAACCTTCATGCGTTCCCCTTGCGTATTTGTTTATTTACT
CATCGCATCATATACGCAGCGACCGCATGACGCAAGCTGTTTTACTCAAATACACATCACCTTTTTAGAC
GGCGGCGCTCGGTTTCTTCAGCGGCCAAGCTGGCCGGCCAGGCCGCCAGCTTGGCATCAGACAAACCGGC
CAGGATTTCATGCAGCCGCACGGTTGAGACGTGCGCGGGCGGCTCGAACACGTACCCGGCCGCGATCATC
TCCGCCTCGATCTCTTCGGTAATGAAAAACGGTTCGTCCTGGCCGTCCTGGTGCGGTTTCATGCTTGTTC
CTCTTGGCGTTCATTCTCGGCGGCCGCCAGGGCGTCGGCCTCGGTCAATGCGTCCTCACGGAAGGCACCG
CGCCGCCTGGCCTCGGTGGGCGTCACTTCCTCGCTGCGCTCAAGTGCGCGGTACAGGGTCGAGCGATGCA
CGCCAAGCAGTGCAGCCGCCTCTTTCACGGTGCGGCCTTCCTGGTCGATCAGCTCGCGGGCGTGCGCGAT
CTGTGCCGGGGTGAGGGTAGGGCGGGGGCCAAACTTCACGCCTCGGGCCTTGGCGGCCTCGCGCCCGCTC
CGGGTGCGGTCGATGATTAGGGAACGCTCGAACTCGGCAATGCCGGCGAACACGGTCAACACCATGCGGC
CGGCCGGCGTGGTGGTGTCGGCCCACGGCTCTGCCAGGCTACGCAGGCCCGCGCCGGCCTCCTGGATGCG
CTCGGCAATGTCCAGTAGGTCGCGGGTGCTGCGGGCCAGGCGGTCTAGCCTGGTCACTGTCACAACGTCG
CCAGGGCGTAGGTGGTCAAGCATCCTGGCCAGCTCCGGGCGGTCGCGCCTGGTGCCGGTGATCTTCTCGG
AAAACAGCTTGGTGCAGCCGGCCGCGTGCAGTTCGGCCCGTTGGTTGGTCAAGTCCTGGTCGTCGGTGCT
GACGCGGGCATAGCCCAGCAGGCCAGCGGCGGCGCTCTTGTTCATGGCGTAATGTCTCCGGTTCTAGTCG
CAAGTATTCTACTTTATGCGACTAAAACACGCGACAAGAAAACGCCAGGAAAAGGGCAGGGCGGCAGCCT
GTCGCGTAACTTAGGACTTGTGCGACATGTCGTTTTCAGAAGACGGCTGCACTGAACGTCAGAAGCCGAC
TGCACTATAGCAGCGGAGGGGTTGGATCAAAGTACTTTGATCCCGAGGGGAACCCTGTGGTTGGCATGCA
CATACAAATGGACGAACGGATAAACCTTTTCACGCCCTTTTAAATATCCGATTATTCTAATAAACGCTCT
TTTCTCTTAG
